Addgene plasmid #121297: pUC57-Kan_FR13_00035971
Purpose: Level 0 Golden-Gate compatible vector
Depositing lab: Sophien Kamoun. Depositing organization: Sainsbury Laboratory, Norwich. Publication: A Clone Resource of Magnaporthe oryzae Effectors That Share Sequence and Structural Similarities Across Host-Specific Lineages. Petit-Houdenot Y, Langner T, Harant A, Win J, Kamoun S. Mol Plant Microbe Interact. 2020 Aug;33(8):1032-1035. doi: 10.1094/MPMI-03-20-0052-A. Epub 2020 Jun 22. PubMed 32460610.
Backbone
  Vector backbone: pUC57-Kan
  Backbone size w/o insert (bp): 2626
  Vector type: Golden Gate
  Selectable markers: lacZ
Growth in bacteria
  Bacterial resistance: Kanamycin, 50 μg/mL
  Growth temperature: 37°C
  Growth strain: DH5alpha
  Copy number: High Copy
Gene/Insert
  Gene/Insert name: FR13_00035971
  Mutation: Magnaporthe oryzae
  Cloning method: Restriction Enzyme; 5′ cloning site EcoRV (unknown if destroyed); 3′ cloning site EcoRV (unknown if destroyed)
  Sequencing primers: 5′ M13Fw; 3′ M13Rv
Terms and licenses: Academic/Nonprofit Terms; Industry Terms: Not Available to Industry
How to cite: pUC57-Kan_FR13_00035971 was a gift from Sophien Kamoun (Addgene plasmid # 121297 ; http://n2t.net/addgene:121297 ; RRID:Addgene_121297)
