[The description below was written by a language model from this plasmid's Addgene catalogue record and pLannotate feature annotations shown in this document.]
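Description:
pUC57-Kan_FR13_00035971 is a small, high-copy bacterial cloning plasmid that serves as a Level 0 module for Golden Gate assembly. It is built on the pUC57-Kan backbone and carries an insert designated FR13_00035971. The record associates this insert with the rice blast fungus Magnaporthe oryzae, although that species name is entered in the mutation field, and it belongs to a clone resource of M. oryzae effector genes. The sequenced plasmid is 2,980 nt against a stated empty backbone of 2,626 bp, which implies a short insert of roughly 350 bp. The insert was placed at the EcoRV site within the lacZα region and can be sequenced with the flanking M13 forward and reverse primers.

The feature table annotates only backbone elements. These include a pUC/ColE1-type high-copy origin of replication, a kanamycin resistance gene (aph(3')-Ia) driven by the bla (AmpR) promoter, and the lac promoter, operator and CAP binding site upstream of a lacZα fragment. The unannotated gap between the lac operator and the remaining lacZα fragment is where the insert presumably lies. Interruption of lacZα fits the listing of lacZ as a screening marker, since it allows blue/white screening. Short remnants of bom, rop and lacI are also detected as vestigial backbone sequence.

The plasmid has no eukaryotic promoter, tag or terminator, so it is not an expression construct. It is a storage and donor vector from which the coding module can be released and assembled into higher-level Golden Gate vectors. The record does not state which Type IIS enzyme or overhangs flank the insert, or whether the signal peptide or stop codon is included.
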