Features (pLannotate 1.2.2; 10 found; start..end, strand, type, name):
    137..236     +  misc_feature   bom (fragment): basis of mobility region from pBR322
    242..399     -  CDS            lacZα (fragment): LacZα fragment of β-galactosidase; lacZ fragment
    828..844     -  protein_bind   lac operator: The lac repressor binds to the lac operator to inhibit transcription in E. coli. This inhibition can be relieved by adding lactose or isopropyl-β-D-thiogalactopyranoside (IPTG). lac repressor encoded by lacI
    852..882     -  promoter       lac promoter: promoter for the E. coli lac operon
    897..918     -  protein_bind   CAP binding site: CAP binding activates transcription in the presence of cAMP. E. coli catabolite activator protein
    931..1023    -  CDS            lacI (fragment): lac repressor; lacI; The lac repressor binds to the lac operator to inhibit transcription in E. coli. This inhibition can be relieved by adding lactose or isopropyl-β-D-thiogalactopyranoside (IPTG).
   1206..1794    -  rep_origin     ori: high-copy-number ColE1/pMB1/pBR322/pUC origin of replication
   1965..2780    -  CDS            KanR: aminoglycoside phosphotransferase; aph(3')-Ia; confers resistance to kanamycin in bacteria or G418 (Geneticin®) in eukaryotes
   2781..2885    -  promoter       AmpR promoter: bla
   2980..35      +  CDS            rop (fragment) (across the origin): Rop protein, which maintains plasmids at low copy number; rop
>Addgene plasmid #121297 | pUC57-Kan_FR13_00035971 | addgene full sequence | sequence record 239360 | Addgene NGS Result
TCGCGCGTTTCGGTGATGACGGTGAAAACCTCTGACACATGCAGCTCCCGGAGACGGTCACAGCTTGTCT
GTAAGCGGATGCCGGGAGCAGACAAGCCCGTCAGGGCGCGTCAGCGGGTGTTGGCGGGTGTCGGGGCTGG
CTTAACTATGCGGCATCAGAGCAGATTGTACTGAGAGTGCACCATATGCGGTGTGAAATACCGCACAGAT
GCGTAAGGAGAAAATACCGCATCAGGCGCCATTCGCCATTCAGGCTGCGCAACTGTTGGGAAGGGCGATC
GGTGCGGGCCTCTTCGCTATTACGCCAGCTGGCGAAAGGGGGATGTGCTGCAAGGCGATTAAGTTGGGTA
ACGCCAGGGTTTTCCCAGTCACGACGTTGTAAAACGACGGCCAGTGAATTGACGCGTATTGGGATGGAAC
TTGGTCTCTAATGGCTACTGTTGAAACTCCAGAACAATCTTTGGATAGAAGAGCTGTTTTGTTGATGGAA
AGACAAGGTGCTAATGCTAATAGACCAGTTCCAGAAGGTTCTTGTTGTGTTGCTAATACTTCTTTGAAAC
AAGATGTTTGTAGATTGAATGGTCAAAATGGTAGATGTGTTCCATCTGGTTCTGCTAATTGTGGTGCTAG
ATTGACTTGTATTCAAGATTCTGCTTTGACTTGTGATGCTAAAAAAACTGAAAGAGGTAGACCATTTTGT
AGACCAACTAATGGTAGAAAAAGAGATGTTAGATCTGCTTCTGATATTTGAGCTTAGAGACCAAGTTCCA
TCCCAATGGCGCGCCGAGCTTGGCTCGAGCATGGTCATAGCTGTTTCCTGTGTGAAATTGTTATCCGCTC
ACAATTCCACACAACATACGAGCCGGAAGCATAAAGTGTAAAGCCTGGGGTGCCTAATGAGTGAGCTAAC
TCACATTAATTGCGTTGCGCTCACTGCCCGCTTTCCAGTCGGGAAACCTGTCGTGCCAGCTGCATTAATG
AATCGGCCAACGCGCGGGGAGAGGCGGTTTGCGTATTGGGCGCTCTTCCGCTTCCTCGCTCACTGACTCG
CTGCGCTCGGTCGTTCGGCTGCGGCGAGCGGTATCAGCTCACTCAAAGGCGGTAATACGGTTATCCACAG
AATCAGGGGATAACGCAGGAAAGAACATGTGAGCAAAAGGCCAGCAAAAGGCCAGGAACCGTAAAAAGGC
CGCGTTGCTGGCGTTTTTCCATAGGCTCCGCCCCCCTGACGAGCATCACAAAAATCGACGCTCAAGTCAG
AGGTGGCGAAACCCGACAGGACTATAAAGATACCAGGCGTTTCCCCCTGGAAGCTCCCTCGTGCGCTCTC
CTGTTCCGACCCTGCCGCTTACCGGATACCTGTCCGCCTTTCTCCCTTCGGGAAGCGTGGCGCTTTCTCA
TAGCTCACGCTGTAGGTATCTCAGTTCGGTGTAGGTCGTTCGCTCCAAGCTGGGCTGTGTGCACGAACCC
CCCGTTCAGCCCGACCGCTGCGCCTTATCCGGTAACTATCGTCTTGAGTCCAACCCGGTAAGACACGACT
TATCGCCACTGGCAGCAGCCACTGGTAACAGGATTAGCAGAGCGAGGTATGTAGGCGGTGCTACAGAGTT
CTTGAAGTGGTGGCCTAACTACGGCTACACTAGAAGAACAGTATTTGGTATCTGCGCTCTGCTGAAGCCA
GTTACCTTCGGAAAAAGAGTTGGTAGCTCTTGATCCGGCAAACAAACCACCGCTGGTAGCGGTGGTTTTT
TTGTTTGCAAGCAGCAGATTACGCGCAGAAAAAAAGGATCTCAAGAAGATCCTTTGATCTTTTCTACGGG
GTCTGACGCTCAGTGGAACGAAAACTCACGTTAAGGGATTTTGGTCATGAGATTATCAAAAAGGATCTTC
ACCTAGATCCTTTTAAATTAAAAATGAAGTTTTAAATCAATCTAAAGTATATATGAGTAAACTTGGTCTG
ACAGTTAGAAAAACTCATCGAGCATCAAATGAAACTGCAATTTATTCATATCAGGATTATCAATACCATA
TTTTTGAAAAAGCCGTTTCTGTAATGAAGGAGAAAACTCACCGAGGCAGTTCCATAGGATGGCAAGATCC
TGGTATCGGTCTGCGATTCCGACTCGTCCAACATCAATACAACCTATTAATTTCCCCTCGTCAAAAATAA
GGTTATCAAGTGAGAAATCACCATGAGTGACGACTGAATCCGGTGAGAATGGCAAAAGTTTATGCATTTC
TTTCCAGACTTGTTCAACAGGCCAGCCATTACGCTCGTCATCAAAATCACTCGCATCAACCAAACCGTTA
TTCATTCGTGATTGCGCCTGAGCGAGACGAAATACGCGATCGCTGTTAAAAGGACAATTACAAACAGGAA
TCGAATGCAACCGGCGCAGGAACACTGCCAGCGCATCAACAATATTTTCACCTGAATCAGGATATTCTTC
TAATACCTGGAATGCTGTTTTCCCAGGGATCGCAGTGGTGAGTAACCATGCATCATCAGGAGTACGGATA
AAATGCTTGATGGTCGGAAGAGGCATAAATTCCGTCAGCCAGTTTAGTCTGACCATCTCATCTGTAACAT
CATTGGCAACGCTACCTTTGCCATGTTTCAGAAACAACTCTGGCGCATCGGGCTTCCCATACAATCGATA
GATTGTCGCACCTGATTGCCCGACATTATCGCGAGCCCATTTATACCCATATAAATCAGCATCCATGTTG
GAATTTAATCGCGGCCTAGAGCAAGACGTTTCCCGTTGAATATGGCTCATACTCTTCCTTTTTCAATATT
ATTGAAGCATTTATCAGGGTTATTGTCTCATGAGCGGATACATATTTGAATGTATTTAGAAAAATAAACA
AATAGGGGTTCCGCGCACATTTCCCCGAAAAGTGCCACCTGACGTCTAAGAAACCATTATTATCATGACA
TTAACCTATAAAAATAGGCGTATCACGAGGCCCTTTCGTC
