>Addgene plasmid #121297 | pUC57-Kan_FR13_00035971 | depositor partial sequence | sequence record 230846 | FR13_00035971
TTGGTCTCTAATGGCTACTGTTGAAACTCCAGAACAATCTTTGGATAGAAGAGCTGTTTTGTTGATGGAA
AGACAAGGTGCTAATGCTAATAGACCAGTTCCAGAAGGTTCTTGTTGTGTTGCTAATACTTCTTTGAAAC
AAGATGTTTGTAGATTGAATGGTCAAAATGGTAGATGTGTTCCATCTGGTTCTGCTAATTGTGGTGCTAG
ATTGACTTGTATTCAAGATTCTGCTTTGACTTGTGATGCTAAAAAAACTGAAAGAGGTAGACCATTTTGT
AGACCAACTAATGGTAGAAAAAGAGATGTTAGATCTGCTTCTGATATTTGAGCTTAGAGACCAA
