>Addgene plasmid #121297 | pUC57-Kan_FR13_00035971 | depositor partial sequence | sequence record 230847 | empty_vector
TCGCGCGTTTCGGTGATGACGGTGAAAACCTCTGACACATGCAGCTCCCGGAGACGGTCACAGCTTGTCT
GTAAGCGGATGCCGGGAGCAGACAAGCCCGTCAGGGCGCGTCAGCGGGTGTTGGCGGGTGTCGGGGCTGG
CTTAACTATGCGGCATCAGAGCAGATTGTACTGAGAGTGCACCATATGCGGTGTGAAATACCGCACAGAT
GCGTAAGGAGAAAATACCGCATCAGGCGCCATTCGCCATTCAGGCTGCGCAACTGTTGGGAAGGGCGATC
GGTGCGGGCCTCTTCGCTATTACGCCAGCTGGCGAAAGGGGGATGTGCTGCAAGGCGATTAAGTTGGGTA
ACGCCAGGGTTTTCCCAGTCACGACGTTGTAAAACGACGGCCAGTGAATTGACGCGTATTGGGATATCCC
AATGGCGCGCCGAGCTTGGCTCGAGCATGGTCATAGCTGTTTCCTGTGTGAAATTGTTATCCGCTCACAA
TTCCACACAACATACGAGCCGGAAGCATAAAGTGTAAAGCCTGGGGTGCCTAATGAGTGAGCTAACTCAC
ATTAATTGCGTTGCGCTCACTGCCCGCTTTCCAGTCGGGAAACCTGTCGTGCCAGCTGCATTAATGAATC
GGCCAACGCGCGGGGAGAGGCGGTTTGCGTATTGGGCGCTCTTCCGCTTCCTCGCTCACTGACTCGCTGC
GCTCGGTCGTTCGGCTGCGGCGAGCGGTATCAGCTCACTCAAAGGCGGTAATACGGTTATCCACAGAATC
AGGGGATAACGCAGGAAAGAACATGTGAGCAAAAGGCCAGCAAAAGGCCAGGAACCGTAAAAAGGCCGCG
TTGCTGGCGTTTTTCCATAGGCTCCGCCCCCCTGACGAGCATCACAAAAATCGACGCTCAAGTCAGAGGT
GGCGAAACCCGACAGGACTATAAAGATACCAGGCGTTTCCCCCTGGAAGCTCCCTCGTGCGCTCTCCTGT
TCCGACCCTGCCGCTTACCGGATACCTGTCCGCCTTTCTCCCTTCGGGAAGCGTGGCGCTTTCTCATAGC
TCACGCTGTAGGTATCTCAGTTCGGTGTAGGTCGTTCGCTCCAAGCTGGGCTGTGTGCACGAACCCCCCG
TTCAGCCCGACCGCTGCGCCTTATCCGGTAACTATCGTCTTGAGTCCAACCCGGTAAGACACGACTTATC
GCCACTGGCAGCAGCCACTGGTAACAGGATTAGCAGAGCGAGGTATGTAGGCGGTGCTACAGAGTTCTTG
AAGTGGTGGCCTAACTACGGCTACACTAGAAGAACAGTATTTGGTATCTGCGCTCTGCTGAAGCCAGTTA
CCTTCGGAAAAAGAGTTGGTAGCTCTTGATCCGGCAAACAAACCACCGCTGGTAGCGGTGGTTTTTTTGT
TTGCAAGCAGCAGATTACGCGCAGAAAAAAAGGATCTCAAGAAGATCCTTTGATCTTTTCTACGGGGTCT
GACGCTCAGTGGAACGAAAACTCACGTTAAGGGATTTTGGTCATGAGATTATCAAAAAGGATCTTCACCT
AGATCCTTTTAAATTAAAAATGAAGTTTTAAATCAATCTAAAGTATATATGAGTAAACTTGGTCTGACAG
TTAGAAAAACTCATCGAGCATCAAATGAAACTGCAATTTATTCATATCAGGATTATCAATACCATATTTT
TGAAAAAGCCGTTTCTGTAATGAAGGAGAAAACTCACCGAGGCAGTTCCATAGGATGGCAAGATCCTGGT
ATCGGTCTGCGATTCCGACTCGTCCAACATCAATACAACCTATTAATTTCCCCTCGTCAAAAATAAGGTT
ATCAAGTGAGAAATCACCATGAGTGACGACTGAATCCGGTGAGAATGGCAAAAGTTTATGCATTTCTTTC
CAGACTTGTTCAACAGGCCAGCCATTACGCTCGTCATCAAAATCACTCGCATCAACCAAACCGTTATTCA
TTCGTGATTGCGCCTGAGCGAGACGAAATACGCGATCGCTGTTAAAAGGACAATTACAAACAGGAATCGA
ATGCAACCGGCGCAGGAACACTGCCAGCGCATCAACAATATTTTCACCTGAATCAGGATATTCTTCTAAT
ACCTGGAATGCTGTTTTCCCAGGGATCGCAGTGGTGAGTAACCATGCATCATCAGGAGTACGGATAAAAT
GCTTGATGGTCGGAAGAGGCATAAATTCCGTCAGCCAGTTTAGTCTGACCATCTCATCTGTAACATCATT
GGCAACGCTACCTTTGCCATGTTTCAGAAACAACTCTGGCGCATCGGGCTTCCCATACAATCGATAGATT
GTCGCACCTGATTGCCCGACATTATCGCGAGCCCATTTATACCCATATAAATCAGCATCCATGTTGGAAT
TTAATCGCGGCCTAGAGCAAGACGTTTCCCGTTGAATATGGCTCATACTCTTCCTTTTTCAATATTATTG
AAGCATTTATCAGGGTTATTGTCTCATGAGCGGATACATATTTGAATGTATTTAGAAAAATAAACAAATA
GGGGTTCCGCGCACATTTCCCCGAAAAGTGCCACCTGACGTCTAAGAAACCATTATTATCATGACATTAA
CCTATAAAAATAGGCGTATCACGAGGCCCTTTCGTC
