>Addgene plasmid #121297 | pUC57-Kan_FR13_00035971 | addgene partial sequence | sequence record 238047 | M13-F20 5'-TGTAAAACGACGGCCAGT-3'
TTGGTCTCTAATGGCTACTGTTGAAACTCCAGAACAATCTTTGGATAGAAGAGCTGTTTTGTTGATGGAA
AGACAAGGTGCTAATGCTAATAGACCAGTTCCAGAAGGTTCTTGTTGTGTTGCTAATACTTCTTTGAAAC
AAGATGTTTGTAGATTGAATGGTCAAAATGGTAGATGTGTTCCATCTGGTTCTGCTAATTGTGGTGCTAG
ATTGACTTGTATTCAAGATTCTGCTTTGACTTGTGATGCTAAAAAAACTGAAAGAGGTAGACCATTTTGT
AGACCAACTAATGGTAGAAAAAGAGATGTTAGATCTGCTTCTGATATTTGAGCTTAGAGACCAAGTTCCA
TCCCAATGGCGCGCCGAGCTTGGCTCGAGCATGGTCATAGCTGTTTCCTGTGTGAAATTGTTATCCGCTC
ACAATTCCACACAACATACGAGCCGGAAGCATAAAGTGTAAAGCCTGGGGTGCCTAATGAGTGAGCTAAC
TCACATTAATTGCGTTGCGCTCACTGCCCGCTTTCCAGTCGGGAAACCTGTCGTGCCAGCTGCATTAATG
AATCGGCCAACGCGCGGGGAGAGGCGGTTTGCGTATTGGGCGCTCTTCCGCTTCCTCGCTCACTGACTCG
CTGCGCTCGGTCGTTCGGCTGCGGCGAGCGGTATCAGCTCACTCAAAGGCGGTAATACGGTTATCCACAG
AATCAGGGGATAACGCAGGAAAGAACATGTGAGCAAAAGGCCAGCAAAAGGCCAGGAACCGTAAAAAGGC
CGCGTTGCTGGCGTTTTTCCATAGGCTCCGCCCCCCTGACGAGCATCACAAAAATCGACGCTCAAGTCAG
AGGTGGCGAAACCCGACAGGACTATAAAGATACCAGGCGTTTCCCCCTGGAAGCTCCCTCGTGCGCTCTC
CTGTTCCGACCCTGCCGCTTACCGGATACCTGTCCGCCTTTC
